>Addgene plasmid #178044 | PB CAG-L-bpA-2xSV40pA-L-tdGFP-Pten_shRNAmir | addgene full sequence | sequence record 352916 | Addgene NGS Result
GTGGCACTTTTCGGGGAAATGTGCGCGGAACCCCTATTTGTTTATTTTTCTAAATACATTCAAATATGTA
TCCGCTCATGAGACAATAACCCTGATAAATGCTTCAATAATATTGAAAAAGGAAGAGTATGAGTATTCAA
CATTTCCGTGTCGCCCTTATTCCCTTTTTTGCGGCATTTTGCCTTCCTGTTTTTGCTCACCCAGAAACGC
TGGTGAAAGTAAAAGATGCTGAAGATCAGTTGGGTGCACGAGTGGGTTACATCGAACTGGATCTCAACAG
CGGTAAGATCCTTGAGAGTTTTCGCCCCGAAGAACGTTTTCCAATGATGAGCACTTTTAAAGTTCTGCTA
TGTGGCGCGGTATTATCCCGTATTGACGCCGGGCAAGAGCAACTCGGTCGCCGCATACACTATTCTCAGA
ATGACTTGGTTGAGTACTCACCAGTCACAGAAAAGCATCTTACGGATGGCATGACAGTAAGAGAATTATG
CAGTGCTGCCATAACCATGAGTGATAACACTGCGGCCAACTTACTTCTGACAACGATCGGAGGACCGAAG
GAGCTAACCGCTTTTTTGCACAACATGGGGGATCATGTAACTCGCCTTGATCGTTGGGAACCGGAGCTGA
ATGAAGCCATACCAAACGACGAGCGTGACACCACGATGCCTGTAGCAATGGCAACAACGTTGCGCAAACT
ATTAACTGGCGAACTACTTACTCTAGCTTCCCGGCAACAATTAATAGACTGGATGGAGGCGGATAAAGTT
GCAGGACCACTTCTGCGCTCGGCCCTTCCGGCTGGCTGGTTTATTGCTGATAAATCTGGAGCCGGTGAGC
GTGGGTCTCGCGGTATCATTGCAGCACTGGGGCCAGATGGTAAGCCCTCCCGTATCGTAGTTATCTACAC
GACGGGGAGTCAGGCAACTATGGATGAACGAAATAGACAGATCGCTGAGATAGGTGCCTCACTGATTAAG
CATTGGTAACTGTCAGACCAAGTTTACTCATATATACTTTAGATTGATTTAAAACTTCATTTTTAATTTA
AAAGGATCTAGGTGAAGATCCTTTTTGATAATCTCATGACCAAAATCCCTTAACGTGAGTTTTCGTTCCA
CTGAGCGTCAGACCCCGTAGAAAAGATCAAAGGATCTTCTTGAGATCCTTTTTTTCTGCGCGTAATCTGC
TGCTTGCAAACAAAAAAACCACCGCTACCAGCGGTGGTTTGTTTGCCGGATCAAGAGCTACCAACTCTTT
TTCCGAAGGTAACTGGCTTCAGCAGAGCGCAGATACCAAATACTGTTCTTCTAGTGTAGCCGTAGTTAGG
CCACCACTTCAAGAACTCTGTAGCACCGCCTACATACCTCGCTCTGCTAATCCTGTTACCAGTGGCTGCT
GCCAGTGGCGATAAGTCGTGTCTTACCGGGTTGGACTCAAGACGATAGTTACCGGATAAGGCGCAGCGGT
CGGGCTGAACGGGGGGTTCGTGCACACAGCCCAGCTTGGAGCGAACGACCTACACCGAACTGAGATACCT
ACAGCGTGAGCTATGAGAAAGCGCCACGCTTCCCGAAGGGAGAAAGGCGGACAGGTATCCGGTAAGCGGC
AGGGTCGGAACAGGAGAGCGCACGAGGGAGCTTCCAGGGGGAAACGCCTGGTATCTTTATAGTCCTGTCG
GGTTTCGCCACCTCTGACTTGAGCGTCGATTTTTGTGATGCTCGTCAGGGGGGCGGAGCCTATGGAAAAA
CGCCAGCAACGCGGCCTTTTTACGGTTCCTGGCCTTTTGCTGGCCTTTTGCTCACATGTTCTTTCCTGCG
TTATCCCCTGATTCTGTGGATAACCGTATTACCGCCTTTGAGTGAGCTGATACCGCTCGCCGCAGCCGAA
CGACCGAGCGCAGCGAGTCAGTGAGCGAGGAAGCGGAAGAGCGCCCAATACGCAAACCGCCTCTCCCCGC
GCGTTGGCCGATTCATTAATGCAGCTGGCACGACAGGTTTCCCGACTGGAAAGCGGGCAGTGAGCGCAAC
GCAATTAATGTGAGTTAGCTCACTCATTAGGCACCCCAGGCTTTACACTTTATGCTTCCGGCTCGTATGT
TGTGTGGAATTGTGAGCGGATAACAATTTCACACAGGAAACAGCTATGACCATGATTACGCCAAGCGCGC
AATTAACCCTCACTAAAGGGAACCTCCCCCGGTATTCACGACAGCAGGCTGAATAATAAAAAAATTAGAA
ACTATTATTTAACCCTAGAAAGATAATCATATTGTGACGTACGTTAAAGATAATCATGCGTAAAATTGAC
GCATGTGTTTTATCGGTCTGTATATCGAGGTTTATTTATTAATTTGAATAGATATTAAGTTTTATTATAT
TTACACTTACATACTAATAATAAATTCAACAAACAATTTATTTATGTTTATTTATTTATTAAAAAAAAAC
AAAAACTCAAAATTTCTTCTATAAAGTAACAAAACTTTTAAACATTCTCTCTTTTACAAAAATAAACTTA
TTTTGTACTTTAAAAACAGTCATGTTGTATTATAAAATAAGTAATTAGCTTAACCTATACATAATAGAAA
CAAATTATACTTATTAACCGGTCATGGTCGACATTGATTATTGACTAGTTATTAATAGTAATCAATTACG
GGGTCATTAGTTCATAGCCCATATATGGAGTTCCGCGTTACATAACTTACGGTAAATGGCCCGCCTGGCT
GACCGCCCAACGACCCCCGCCCATTGACGTCAATAATGACGTATGTTCCCATAGTAACGCCAATAGGGAC
TTTCCATTGACGTCAATGGGTGGAGTATTTACGGTAAACTGCCCACTTGGCAGTACATCAAGTGTATCAT
ATGCCAAGTACGCCCCCTATTGACGTCAATGACGGTAAATGGCCCGCCTGGCATTATGCCCAGTACATGA
CCTTATGGGACTTTCCTACTTGGCAGTACATCTACGTATTAGTCATCGCTATTACCATGGTCGAGGTGAG
CCCCACGTTCTGCTTCACTCTCCCCATCTCCCCCCCCTCCCCACCCCCAATTTTGTATTTATTTATTTTT
TAATTATTTTGTGCAGCGATGGGGGCGGGGGGGGGGGGGGGGCGCGCGCCRGGGGGGGGGGGGGGGGGSG
GGGGGSGGGGSGGGGSGRGGCGGAGAGGTGCGGCGGCAGCCAATCAGAGCGGCGCGCTCCGAAAGTTTCC
TTTTATGGCGAGGCGGCGGCGGCGGCGGCCCTATAAAAAGCGAAGCGCGCGGCGGGCGGGAGTCGCTGCG
CGCTGCCTTCGCCCCGTGCCCCGCTCCGCCGCCGCCTCGCGCCGCCCGCCCCGGCTCTGACTGACCGCGT
TACTCCCACAGGTGAGCGGGCGGGACGGCCCTTCTCCTCCGGGCTGTAATTAGCGCTTGGTTTAATGACG
GCTTGTTTCTTTTCTGTGGCTGCGTGAAAGCCTTGAGGGGCTCCGGGAGGGCCCTTTGTGCGGGGGGAGC
GGCTCGGGGGGTGCGTGCGTGTGTGTGTGCGTGGGGAGCGCCGCGTGCGGCTCCGCGCTGCCCGGCGGCT
GTGAGCGCTGCGGGCGCGGCGCGGGGCTTTGTGCGCTCCGCAGTGTGCGCGAGGGGAGCGCGGCCGGGGG
CGGTGCCCCGCGGTGCGGGGGGGGCTGCGAGGGGAACAAAGGCTGCGTGCGGGGTGTGTGCGTGGGGGGG
TGAGCAGGGGGTGTGGGCGCGTCGGTCGGGCTGCAACCCCCCCTGCACCCCCCTCCCCGAGTTGCTGAGC
ACGGCCCGGCTTCGGGTGCGGGGCTCCGTACGGGGCGTGGCGCGGGGCTCGCCGTGCCGGGCGGGGGGTG
GCGGCAGGTGGGGGTGCCGGGCGGGGCGGGGCCGCCTCGGGCCGGGGAGGGCTCGGGGGAGGGGCGCGGC
GGCCCCCGGAGCGCCGGCGGCTGTCGAGGCGCGGCGAGCCGCAGCCATTGCCTTTTATGGTAATCGTGCG
AGAGGGCGCAGGGACTTCCTTTGTCCCAAATCTGTGCGGAGCCGAAATCTGGGAGGCGCCGCCGCACCCC
CTCTAGCGGGCGCGGGGCGAAGCGGTGCGGCGCCGGCAGGAAGGAAATGGGCGGGGAGGGCCTTCGTGCG
TCGCCGCGCCGCCGTCCCCTTCTCCCTCTCCAGCCTCGGGGCTGTCCGCGGGGGGACGGCTGCCTTCGGG
GGGGACGGGGCAGGGCGGGGTTCGGCTTCTGGCGTGTGACCGGCGGCTCTAGAGCCTCTGCTAACCATGT
TCATGCCTTCTTCTTTTTCCTACAGCTCCTGGGCAACGTGCTGGTTATTGTGCTGTCTCATCATTTTGGC
AAAGAATTGCTAGCATAACTTCGTATAGCATACATTATACGAAGTTATAGCTCGCTGATCAGCCTCGACT
GTGCCTTCTAGTTGCCAGCCATCTGTTGTTTGCCCCTCCCCCGTGCCTTCCTTGACCCTGGAAGGTGCCA
CTCCCACTGTCCTTTCCTAATAAAATGAGGAAATTGCATCGCATTGTCTGAGTAGGTGTCATTCTATTCT
GGGGGGTGGGGTGGGGCAGGACAGCAAGGGGGAGGATTGGGAAGACAATAGCAGGCATGCTGGGGATGCG
GTGGGCTCTATGGCTTCTGAGGCGGAAAGAACCAGCTGGGGCTCGACTAGAGCTTGCGGAACCCTTACCA
CCGCGGTGGCGGCCGCTCTAGAATCATAATCAGCCATACCACATTTGTAGAGGTTTTACTTGCTTTAAAA
AACCTCCCACACCTCCCCCTGAACCTGAAACATAAAATGAATGCAATTGTTGTTGTTAACTTGTTTATTG
CAGCTTATAATGGTTACAAATAAAGCAATAGCATCACAAATTTCACAAATAAAGCATTTTTTTCACTGCA
TTCTAGTTGTGGTTTGTCCAAACTCATCAATGTATCTTAACTAGAATCATAATCAGCCATACCACATTTG
TAGAGGTTTTACTTGCTTTAAAAAACCTCCCACACCTCCCCCTGAACCTGAAACATAAAATGAATGCAAT
TGTTGTTGTTAACTTGTTTATTGCAGCTTATAATGGTTACAAATAAAGCAATAGCATCACAAATTTCACA
AATAAAGCATTTTTTTCACTGCATTCTAGTTGTGGTTTGTCCAAACTCATCAATGTATCTTATAACTAAA
TAACCTAGGATAACTTCGTATAGCATACATTATACGAAGTTATAGGCGCGCCATGAGCAAAGGAGAAGAA
CTTTTCACTGGAGTTGTCCCAATTCTTGTTGAATTAGATGGTGATGTTAATGGGCACAAATTTTCTGTCC
GTGGAGAGGGTGAAGGTGATGCTACAAACGGAAAACTCACCCTTAAATTTATTTGCACTACTGGAAAACT
ACCTGTTCCGTGGCCAACACTTGTCACTACTCTGACCTATGGTGTTCAATGCTTTTCCCGTTATCCGGAT
CACATGAAACGGCATGACTTTTTCAAGAGTGCCATGCCCGAAGGTTATGTACAGGAACGCACTATATCTT
TCAAAGATGACGGGACCTACAAGACGCGTGCTGAAGTCAAGTTTGAAGGTGATACCCTTGTTAATCGTAT
CGAGTTAAAGGGTATTGATTTTAAAGAAGATGGAAACATTCTTGGACACAAACTCGAATACAACTTTAAC
TCACACAATGTATACATCACGGCAGACAAACAAAAGAATGGAATCAAAGCTAACTTCAAAATTCGCCACA
ACGTTGAAGATGGTTCCGTTCAACTAGCAGACCATTATCAACAAAATACTCCAATTGGCGATGGCCCTGT
CCTTTTACCAGACAACCATTACCTGTCGACACAATCTGTCCTTTCGAAAGATCCCAACGAAAAGCGTGAC
CACATGGTCCTTCTTGAGTTTGTAACTGCTGCTGGGATTACACATGGCATGGATGAGCTCTACAAAGGTT
CTGCTGGATCTGCAGCAGGATCTGGTATGAGCAAAGGAGAAGAACTTTTCACTGGAGTTGTCCCAATTCT
TGTTGAATTAGATGGTGATGTTAATGGGCACAAATTTTCTGTCCGTGGAGAGGGTGAAGGTGATGCTACA
AACGGAAAACTCACCCTTAAATTTATTTGCACTACTGGAAAACTACCTGTTCCGTGGCCAACACTTGTCA
CTACTCTGACCTATGGTGTTCAATGCTTTTCCCGTTATCCGGATCACATGAAACGGCATGACTTTTTCAA
GAGTGCCATGCCCGAAGGTTATGTACAGGAACGCACTATATCTTTCAAAGATGACGGGACCTACAAGACG
CGTGCTGAAGTCAAGTTTGAAGGTGATACCCTTGTTAATCGTATCGAGTTAAAGGGTATTGATTTTAAAG
AAGATGGAAACATTCTTGGACACAAACTCGAATACAACTTTAACTCACACAATGTATACATCACGGCAGA
CAAACAAAAGAATGGAATCAAAGCTAACTTCAAAATTCGCCACAACGTTGAAGATGGTTCCGTTCAACTA
GCAGACCATTATCAACAAAATACTCCAATTGGCGATGGCCCTGTCCTTTTACCAGACAACCATTACCTGT
CGACACAATCTGTCCTTTCGAAAGATCCCAACGAAAAGCGTGACCACATGGTCCTTCTTGAGTTTGTAAC
TGCTGCTGGGATTACACATGGCATGGATGAGCTCTACAAATGATTAATTAATCGACTAGGGATAACAGGG
TAATTGTTTGAATGAGGCTTCAGTACTTTACAGAATCGTTGCCTGCACATCTTGGAAACACTTGCTGGGA
TTACTTCGACTTCTTAACCCAACAGAAGGCTCGAGAAGGTATATTGCTGTTGACAGTGAGCGACCAGCTA
AAGGTGAAGATATATAGTGAAGCCACAGATGTATATATCTTCACCTTTAGCTGGCTGCCTACTGCCTCGG
ACTTCAAGGGGCTAGAATTCGAGCAATTATCTTGTTTACTAAAACTGAATACCTTGCTATCTCTTTGATA
CATTTTTACAAAGCTGAATTAAAATGGTATAAATTAAATCACTTTCGATTAATGATCATACAGTGCTCTG
AGTACGCTAGGATCCACTAGAGCGGCCGCCTAGAGCTCGCTATCAGCCTCGACTGTGCCTTCTAGTTGCC
AGCCATCTGTTGTTTGCCCCTCCCCCGTGCCTTCCTTGACCCTGGAAGGTGCCACTCCCACTGTCCTTTC
CTAATAAAATGAGGAAATTGCATCGCATTGTCTGAGTAGGTGTCATTCTATTCTGGGGGGTGGGGTGGGG
CAGGACAGCAAGGGGGAGGATTGGGAAGACAATAGCAGGCATGCTGGGGATGCGGTGGGCTCTATGGCTT
CTGAGGCGGAAAGAACCAGCTGGGGCTCGACTAGAGCTTGCGGAACCCTTAAGCTTTTTTATTATATATT
AGTCACGATATCTATAACAAGAAAATATATATATAATAAGTTATCACGTAAGTAGAACATGAAATAACAA
TATAATTATCGTATGAGTTAAATCTTAAAAGTCACGTAAAAGATAATCATGCGTCATTTTGACTCACGCG
GTCGTTATAGTTCAAAATCAGTGACACTTACCGCATTGACAAGCACGCCTCACGGGAGCTCCAAGCGGCG
ACTGAGATGTCCTAAATGCACAGCGACGGATTCGCGCTATTTAGAAAGAGAGAGCAATATTTCAAGAATG
CATGCGTCAATTTTACGCAGACTATCTTTCTAGGGTTAAAAAAGATTTGCGCTTTACTCGACCTAAACTT
TAAACACGTCATAGAATCTTCGTTTGACAAAAACCACATTGTGTTGGGTCGCCCTATAGTGAGTCGTATT
ACAATTCACTGGCCGTCGTTTTACAACGTCGTGACTGGGAAAACCCTGGCGTTACCCAACTTAATCGCCT
TGCAGCACATCCCCCTTTCGCCAGCTGGCGTAATAGCGAAGAGGCCCGCACCGATCGCCCTTCCCAACAG
TTGCGCAGCCTGAATGGCGAATGGCAAATTGTAAGCGTTAATATTTTGTTAAAATTCGCGTTAAATTTTT
GTTAAATCAGCTCATTTTTTAACCAATAGGCCGAAATCGGCAAAATCCCTTATAAATCAAAAGAATAGAC
CGAGATAGGGT
[37 nt withheld, positions 8132-8168]
AAAGAACGTGGACTCCAACGTCAAAGG
[49 nt withheld, positions 8196-8244]
T
[91 nt withheld, positions 8246-8336]
G
[124 nt withheld, positions 8338-8461]
CAG
Features (pLannotate 1.2.2; 29 found; start..end, strand, type, name):
     24..128     +  promoter       AmpR promoter: bla
    129..989     +  CDS            AmpR: β-lactamase; bla; confers resistance to ampicillin, carbenicillin, and related antibiotics
   1160..1748    +  rep_origin     ori: high-copy-number ColE1/pMB1/pBR322/pUC origin of replication
   1931..2023    +  CDS            lacI (fragment): lac repressor; lacI; The lac repressor binds to the lac operator to inhibit transcription in E. coli. This inhibition can be relieved by adding lactose or isopropyl-β-D-thiogalactopyranoside (IPTG).
   2036..2057    +  protein_bind   CAP binding site: CAP binding activates transcription in the presence of cAMP. E. coli catabolite activator protein
   2072..2102    +  promoter       lac promoter: promoter for the E. coli lac operon
   2110..2126    +  protein_bind   lac operator: The lac repressor binds to the lac operator to inhibit transcription in E. coli. This inhibition can be relieved by adding lactose or isopropyl-β-D-thiogalactopyranoside (IPTG). lac repressor encoded by lacI
   2171..2189    +  promoter       T3 promoter: promoter for bacteriophage T3 RNA polymerase
   2620..2999    +  enhancer       CMV enhancer: human cytomegalovirus immediate early enhancer
   3001..3278    +  promoter       chicken β-actin promoter: No description available
   3279..4295    +  intron         chimeric intron: chimera between introns from chicken β-actin and rabbit β-globin
   4355..4388    +  protein_bind   loxP: Cre-mediated recombination occurs in the 8-bp core sequence (GCATACAT). Cre recombinase
   4409..4633    +  polyA_signal   bGH poly(A) signal: bovine growth hormone polyadenylation signal
   4637..4658    +  promoter       SV40 promoter (fragment): SV40 enhancer and early promoter
   4688..4713    +  misc_feature   MCS (fragment): pBluescript multiple cloning site
   4713..4795    +  CDS            large T antigen (fragment): large T antigen from SV40 (simian virus 40)
   4818..4939    +  polyA_signal   SV40 poly(A) signal: SV40 polyadenylation signal
   4946..5028    +  CDS            large T antigen (fragment): large T antigen from SV40 (simian virus 40)
   5051..5172    +  polyA_signal   SV40 poly(A) signal: SV40 polyadenylation signal
   5190..5223    +  protein_bind   loxP: Cre-mediated recombination occurs in the 8-bp core sequence (GCATACAT). Cre recombinase
   5233..5946    +  CDS            Superfolder GFP: Superfolder GFP is a basic (constitutively fluorescent) green fluorescent protein published in 2005, derived from Aequorea victoria. It is reported to be a very rapidly-maturing weak dimer.
   5977..6690    +  CDS            Superfolder GFP: Superfolder GFP is a basic (constitutively fluorescent) green fluorescent protein published in 2005, derived from Aequorea victoria. It is reported to be a very rapidly-maturing weak dimer.
   6919..7045    +  ncRNA          3' miR-30a: sequence downstream of the 71-nt precursor of the human miR-30a microRNA (Zeng et al., 2002) miRNA
   7123..7347    +  polyA_signal   bGH poly(A) signal: bovine growth hormone polyadenylation signal
   7351..7372    +  promoter       SV40 promoter (fragment): SV40 enhancer and early promoter
   7736..7813    +  CDS            FP (fragment): FP25_NPVAC - Experimental evidence at protein level: Swiss-Prot protein existence level 1. From Autographa californica nuclear polyhedrosis virus (AcMNPV).
   7823..7841    -  promoter       T7 promoter: promoter for bacteriophage T7 RNA polymerase
   7844..8001    +  CDS            lacZα (fragment): LacZα fragment of β-galactosidase; lacZ fragment
   8033..8461    -  rep_origin     f1 ori (sequence partly withheld): f1 bacteriophage origin of replication; arrow indicates direction of (+) strand synthesis
