[The description below was written by a language model from this plasmid's Addgene catalogue record and pLannotate feature annotations shown in this document.]
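Description:
PB CAG-L-bpA-2xSV40pA-L-tdGFP-Pten_shRNAmir is an 8.5 kb piggyBac transposon plasmid for Cre-dependent expression of a fluorescent reporter linked to an RNAi trigger in mammalian cells. The custom backbone derives from a pBluescript-type vector. It carries a high-copy ColE1/pUC origin, an f1 origin, ampicillin resistance (bla), and remnants of the lac/lacZα region with flanking T3 and T7 promoters. The record states that the piggyBac inverted terminal repeats were synthesized from database sequences. The automated annotation does not label them, although a baculovirus-derived fragment near the 3' end of the cassette probably reflects this region. With piggyBac transposase supplied in trans, the cassette between the repeats can be integrated into the host genome.

Expression is driven by the CAG promoter, made up of the CMV enhancer, chicken β-actin promoter and chimeric intron. Immediately downstream is a transcriptional stop cassette flanked by two loxP sites in the same orientation, consisting of a bGH polyadenylation signal followed by two SV40 polyadenylation signals. This stop terminates transcripts before they reach the payload. Cre recombinase excises it, placing the promoter next to two tandem copies of superfolder GFP ("tdGFP"). A synthetic mir-30a-based "miR-E" shRNAmir (Pten_1523) follows in the 3' region of the same transcript, and a final bGH polyadenylation signal ends the unit. Because reporter and hairpin share one transcript, green fluorescence marks the cells where recombination occurred and the Pten-directed shRNA is produced. The construct is therefore suited to stable, Cre-gated, lineage-restricted Pten knockdown with built-in cell labelling.
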