Addgene plasmid #178044: PB CAG-L-bpA-2xSV40pA-L-tdGFP-Pten_shRNAmir
Purpose: CAG tdGFP Pten shRNAmir cre/lox expression piggyBac transposon (bpA 2xSV40pA stop)
Depositing lab: Mario Capecchi. Depositing organization: University of Utah.
Backbone
  Vector backbone: Custom
  Backbone manufacturer: Hyung-song Nam, Capecchi laboratory
  Vector type: Mammalian Expression, RNAi, Cre/Lox ; piggyBac
Growth in bacteria
  Bacterial resistance: Ampicillin, 100 μg/mL
  Growth temperature: 30°C
  Growth strain: DH10B
  Copy number: High Copy
Gene/Insert
  Gene/Insert name: Pten_1523 shRNAmir
  Species: Synthetic
Resource information
  A portion of this plasmid was derived from a plasmid made by: piggyBac ITR's were synthesized from sequences in the NCBI database. CAG promoter is from pCAGGS obtained from BCCM/LMBP. bGH pA is from Neal Copeland. SV40 pA is from Clontech. sfGFP is from Sandia Biotech. Backbone is from Stratagene.
Terms and licenses: Academic/Nonprofit Terms; Industry Terms: Not Available to Industry
Depositor comments: mir-30a "miR-E" shRNAmir expression cassette sequence was obtained from Fellmann et al., 2013 (https://doi.org/10.1016/j.celrep.2013.11.020) and synthesized.
How to cite: PB CAG-L-bpA-2xSV40pA-L-tdGFP-Pten_shRNAmir was a gift from Mario Capecchi (Addgene plasmid # 178044 ; http://n2t.net/addgene:178044 ; RRID:Addgene_178044)
